Addgene plasmid #65783: pFRT-DestFLAGHA_RNAseH1
Purpose: constitutively expresses FLAG-HA-tagged RNAseH1 in mammalian cells
Depositing lab: Thomas Tuschl. Depositing organization: Rockefeller University.
Backbone
  Vector backbone: pcDNA5/FRT
  Backbone manufacturer: Life Technologies, Modified by Tuschl lab
  Vector type: Mammalian Expression
  Selectable markers: Hygromycin
Growth in bacteria
  Bacterial resistance: Ampicillin, 100 μg/mL
  Growth temperature: 37°C
  Growth strain: Top10
  Copy number: Unknown
Gene/Insert
  Gene/Insert name: RNaseH1
  Species: H. sapiens (human), D. rerio (zebrafish)
  Entrez Gene: RNASEH1 (a.k.a. H1RNA, PEOB2, RNH1)
  Promoter: CMV, 2x Tet
  Tag / fusion protein: GFP (N terminal on backbone)
  Cloning method: Gateway Cloning
  Sequencing primers: 5′ CMV Forward; 3′ BGH Reverse
Terms and licenses: Academic/Nonprofit Terms; Industry Terms: Not Available to Industry
How to cite: pFRT-DestFLAGHA_RNAseH1 was a gift from Thomas Tuschl (Addgene plasmid # 65783 ; http://n2t.net/addgene:65783 ; RRID:Addgene_65783)
