[The description below was written by a language model from this plasmid's Addgene catalogue record and pLannotate feature annotations shown in this document.]
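Description:
pFRT-DestFLAGHA_RNAseH1 is a mammalian expression plasmid built on a laboratory-modified pcDNA5/FRT backbone and made by Gateway recombination of an RNase H1 coding sequence into a FLAG-HA destination vector. It is propagated in E. coli through a high-copy ColE1/pUC-type origin with ampicillin resistance (bla). The 6,160 nt sequenced record also contains a partial f1 origin and residual lac regulatory elements.

The payload is the RNASEH1 open reading frame, annotated as the human protein, an endonuclease that degrades the RNA strand of RNA-DNA hybrids such as R-loops. It is flanked by attB1 and attB2 sites and sits downstream of the CMV immediate-early enhancer and promoter, with a T7 promoter between the two and a bGH polyadenylation signal terminating the transcript. A FLAG fragment lies just upstream of attB1, consistent with the N-terminal FLAG-HA tag in the name and stated purpose, although the HA portion is not separately annotated. A V5 tag sequence lies downstream of attB2; the record does not say whether it is translated.

An FRT site immediately precedes a hygromycin resistance gene that has no annotated promoter of its own. This is the Flp-In arrangement, in which FLP-mediated integration into a genomic FRT landing site activates the marker and allows selection of isogenic stable lines.

Some catalogue fields disagree with the rest of the record. They list "CMV, 2x Tet" as the promoter, an N-terminal GFP tag, and zebrafish as an additional species. No tet operators or GFP are annotated, and the stated purpose is constitutive expression of FLAG-HA-tagged RNase H1 in mammalian cells.
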