Features (pLannotate 1.2.2; 24 found; start..end, strand, type, name):
      2..94      +  CDS            lacI (fragment): lac repressor; lacI; The lac repressor binds to the lac operator to inhibit transcription in E. coli. This inhibition can be relieved by adding lactose or isopropyl-β-D-thiogalactopyranoside (IPTG).
    107..128     +  protein_bind   CAP binding site: CAP binding activates transcription in the presence of cAMP. E. coli catabolite activator protein
    143..173     +  promoter       lac promoter: promoter for the E. coli lac operon
    181..197     +  protein_bind   lac operator: The lac repressor binds to the lac operator to inhibit transcription in E. coli. This inhibition can be relieved by adding lactose or isopropyl-β-D-thiogalactopyranoside (IPTG). lac repressor encoded by lacI
    270..391     -  polyA_signal   SV40 poly(A) signal: SV40 polyadenylation signal
    386..511     -  CDS            ble (fragment): BLE_KLEPN - Experimental evidence at protein level: Swiss-Prot protein existence level 1. Binding protein with a strong affinity to the bleomycin family of antibiotics. Binds to CL990; an antimitotic-antibiotic compound. From Klebsiella pneumoniae.
    521..1543    -  CDS            HygR: aminoglycoside phosphotransferase from E. coli; aph(4)-Ia; confers resistance to hygromycin
   1551..1598    -  protein_bind   FRT: FLP-mediated recombination occurs in the 8-bp core sequence TCTAGAAA (Turan and Bode, 2011). FLP recombinase from the Saccharomyces cerevisiae 2μ plasmid
   1603..1836    -  rep_origin     f1 ori (fragment) (sequence partly withheld): f1 bacteriophage origin of replication; arrow indicates direction of (+) strand synthesis
   1857..1878    -  promoter       SV40 promoter (fragment): SV40 enhancer and early promoter
   1882..2106    -  polyA_signal   bGH poly(A) signal: bovine growth hormone polyadenylation signal
   2150..2191    -  CDS            V5 tag: epitope tag from simian virus 5
   2244..2268    +  protein_bind   attB2: mutant version of attB; recombination site for the Gateway® BP reaction BP Clonase™
   2295..3152    -  CDS            RNASEH1: RNH1_HUMAN - Also known as RNH1. Experimental evidence at protein level: Swiss-Prot protein existence level 1. Endonuclease that specifically degrades the RNA of RNA-DNA hybrids (PubMed:10497183). Plays a role in RNA polymerase II (RNAp II) transcription termination by degrading R-loop RNA-DNA hybrid formation at G-rich pause sites located downstream of the poly(A) site and behind the elongating RNAp II (PubMed:21700224). From Homo sapiens (Human).
   3179..3203    -  protein_bind   attB1: mutant version of attB; recombination site for the Gateway® BP reaction BP Clonase™
   3246..3266    -  CDS            FLAG (fragment): FLAG® epitope tag, followed by an enterokinase cleavage site
   3343..3361    -  promoter       T7 promoter: promoter for bacteriophage T7 RNA polymerase
   3377..3410    -  LTR            5' LTR (truncated) (fragment): truncated 5' long terminal repeat (LTR) from HIV-1
   3406..3609    -  promoter       CMV promoter: human cytomegalovirus (CMV) immediate early promoter
   3610..3989    -  enhancer       CMV enhancer: human cytomegalovirus immediate early enhancer
   4144..4196    +  misc_feature   bom (fragment): basis of mobility region from pBR322
   4255..4359    +  promoter       AmpR promoter: bla
   4360..5220    +  CDS            AmpR: β-lactamase; bla; confers resistance to ampicillin, carbenicillin, and related antibiotics
   5391..5979    +  rep_origin     ori: high-copy-number ColE1/pMB1/pBR322/pUC origin of replication
>Addgene plasmid #65783 | pFRT-DestFLAGHA_RNAseH1 | addgene full sequence | sequence record 151430 | Addgene NGS Result
AGCGCCCAATACGCAAACCGCCTCTCCCCGCGCGTTGGCCGATTCATTAATGCAGCTGGCACGACAGGTT
TCCCGACTGGAAAGCGGGCAGTGAGCGCAACGCAATTAATGTGAGTTAGCTCACTCATTAGGCACCCCAG
GCTTTACACTTTATGCTTCCGGCTCGTATGTTGTGTGGAATTGTGAGCGGATAACAATTTCACACAGGAA
ACAGCTATGACCATGATTACGCCAAGCTCTAGCTAGAGGTCGACGGTATACAGACATGATAAGATACATT
GATGAGTTTGGACAAACCACAACTAGAATGCAGTGAAAAAAATGCTTTATTTGTGAAATTTGTGATGCTA
TTGCTTTATTTGTAACCATTATAAGCTGCAATAAACAAGTTGGGGTGGGCGAAGAACTCCAGCATGAGAT
CCCCGCGCTGGAGGATCATCCAGCCGGCGTCCCGGAAAACGATTCCGAAGCCCAACCTTTCATAGAAGGC
GGCGGTGGAATCGAAATCTCGTAGTACGTGCTATTCCTTTGCCCTCGGACGAGTGCTGGGGCGTCGGTTT
CCACTATCGGCGAGTACTTCTACACAGCCATCGGTCCAGACGGCCGCGCTTCTGCGGGCGATTTGTGTAC
GCCCGACAGTCCCGGCTCCGGATCGGACGATTGCGTCGCATCGACCCTGCGCCCAAGCTGCATCATCGAA
ATTGCCGTCAACCAAGCTCTGATAGAGTTGGTCAAGACCAATGCGGAGCATATACGCCCGGAGCCGCGGC
GATCCTGCAAGCTCCGGATGCCTCCGCTCGAAGTAGCGCGTCTGCTGCTCCATACAAGCCAACCACGGCC
TCCAGAAGAAGATGTTGGCGACCTCGTATTGGGAATCCCCGAACATCGCCTCGCTCCAGTCAATGACCGC
TGTTATGCGGCCATTGTCCGTCAGGACATTGTTGGAGCCGAAATCCGCGTGCACGAGGTGCCGGACTTCG
GGGCAGTCCTCGGCCCAAAGCATCAGCTCATCGAGAGCCTGCGCGACGGACGCACTGACGGTGTCGTCCA
TCACAGTTTGCCAGTGATACACATGGGGATCAGCAATCGCGCATATGAAATCACGCCATGTAGTGTATTG
ACCGATTCCTTGCGGTCCGAATGGGCCGAACCCGCTCGTCTGGCTAAGATCGGCCGCAGCGATCGCATCC
ATGGCCTCCGCGACCGGCTGCAGAACAGCGGGCAGTTCGGTTTCAGGCAGGTCTTGCAACGTGACACCCT
GTGCACGGCGGGAGATGCAATAGGTCAGGCTCTCGCTGAATTCCCCAATGTCAAGCACTTCCGGAATCGG
GAGCGCGGCCGATGCAAAGTGCCGATAAACATAACGATCTTTGTAGAAACCATCGGCGCAGCTATTTACC
CGCAGGACATATCCACGCCCTCCTACATCGAAGCTGAAAGCACGAGATTCTTCGCCCTCCGAGAGCTGCA
TCAGGTCGGAGACGCTGTCGAACTTTTCGATCAGAAACTTCTCGACAGACGTCGCGGTGAGTTCAGGCTT
TTTGGCCAAGGAAGTTCCTATACTTTCTAGAGAATAGGAACTTCGGAATAGGAACTTCTAGGTACGTGAA
CCATCACCCT
[91 nt withheld, positions 1621-1711]
G
[124 nt withheld, positions 1713-1836]
GGGGATACCCCCTAGAGCCCCAGCTGGTTCTTTCCGCCTCAGAAGCCATAGAGCCCACCGCATCCCCAGC
ATGCCTGCTATTGTCTTCCCAATCCTCCCCCTTGCTGTCCTGCCCCACCCCACCCCCCAGAATAGAATGA
CACCTACTCAGACAATGCGATGCAATTTCCTCATTTTATTAGGAAAGGACAGTGGGAGTGGCACCTTCCA
GGGTCAAGGAAGGCACGGGGGAGGGGCAAACAACAGATGGCTGGCAACTAGAAGGCACAGTCGAGGCTGA
TCAGCGGGTTTAAACGGGCCCTCTAGACTCGAGCGTAGAATCGAGACCGAGGAGAGGGTTAGGGATAGGC
TTACCTTCGAACCGCGGGCCCTCTAGACTTGAGCGGCCGCCACTGTGCTGGATATCAACCACTTTGTACA
AGAAAGCTGGGTCTAGATATCTCGAGTGCGGCCGCTCAGTCTTCCGATTGTTTAGCTCCTTCTCTGGCTA
ATCTGTCAGCTTCTTCATTGCCTATAAATCCCGAATGACCAGGAACATGCATCCACTGAATGTCCATCCC
CTGGGTAAGCCTCTCCAGTGCCACAAAGTCCTCTTTGTTGATCACCTCTTTCCCTGCACTTGTCTTCCAC
CCATTTTTCTTCCAACCTTGAACCCAGTTAGTTATACCATTTATCGTAAACATACTGTCTGTATACAGAA
CCAGTTTATTGATGTTTTGAGTCTTTGCTTGTTCAATGGCTTTGCAGGCTGCATGAATTTCCGCTCTTTG
GTTTGTCTGCCGCCCAGGAAGTCTAATGCCTACATTTAAAGGATGGCCCGGCCCCCAGTAAACGCCGATT
CCTGCTCGCGGCCTTCTACGCCCATTACTGGAGCAGCAGCCATCAGTGTAGACGACGACGAAGTCTCCCA
TGTAGGAAAACGTGTCTCTGCTAACTGGAGGCGCCGGCTCCACGCTCGGCTTCATGTGCTTTGCATACGG
CTCTGCGCTTTCATGTCCATCTCCATCCAGTGGCTCACGGAGTCGCTTGCTGGCTTTCGCCTCCGATTCT
TGTCCATGTTGATTTTCATGCCCTTCTGAAACTTCCGGGCTTGCAGATTTCCTGACAAAGGCCCAGGCCT
CATCCTCTGTGGCAAACTTCTTAAATCTGGCAGCAGGAAACCGGTCCACCTGTGCTCTGCACTCATTCCA
GGTCAGAAAGACCCCGGTCTTGCGGCCCCTCCTCACGGCATAGAACATCCCGAACCCGCGAGAGCCGCGG
CGGCAGGGCAAGGCGGCCAAGGCGACTCTGTGGGCCAGGAACAGAAGCCAGCTCATGTCGACTGAATTGG
TTCCCATGGTGGAGCCTGCTTTTTTGTACAAACTTGTTGATATCTGGTTCAAAGCGTAATCGGGCACGTC
ATAAGGGTACTTGTCATCGTCGTCCTTGTAGTCCATGGCGGCGGCGATCAGAATTCCACCACACTATCGA
TGGATCGATCCGAGCTCGCTAGCCAGCTTGGGTCTCCCTATAGTGAGTCGTATTAATTTCGATAAGCCAG
TAAGCAGTGGGTTCTCTAGTTAGCCAGAGAGCTCTGCTTATATAGACCTCCCACCGTACACGCCTACCGC
CCATTTGCGTCAATGGGGCGGAGTTGTTACGACATTTTGGAAAGTCCCGTTGATTTTGGTGCCAAAACAA
ACTCCCATTGACGTCAATGGGGTGGAGACTTGGAAATCCCCGTGAGTCAAACCGCTATCCACGCCCATTG
ATGTACTGCCAAAACCGCATCACCATGGTAATAGCGATGACTAATACGTAGATGTACTGCCAAGTAGGAA
AGTCCCATAAGGTCATGTACTGGGCATAATGCCAGGCGGGCCATTTACCGTCATTGACGTCAATAGGGGG
CGTACTTGGCATATGATACACTTGATGTACTGCCAAGTGGGCAGTTTACCGTAAATACTCCACCCATTGA
CGTCAATGGAAAGTCCCTATTGGCGTTACTATGGGAACATACGTCATTATTGACGTCAATGGGCGGGGGT
CGTTGGGCGGTCAGCCAGGCGGGCCATTTACCGTAAGTTATGTAACGCGGAACTCCATATATGGGCTATG
AACTAATGACCCCGTAATTGATTACTATTAATAACTAGTCAATAATCAATGTCAACGCGTATATCTGGCC
CGTACATCGCGAAGCAGCGCAAAACGCCTAACCCTAAGCAGATTCTTCATGCAATTGTCGGTCAAGCCTT
GCCTTGTTGTAGCTTAAATTTTGCTCGCGCACTACTCAGCGACCTCCAACACACAAGCAGGGAGCAGATA
CTGGCTTAACTATGCGGCATCAGAGCAGATTGTACTGAGAGTGCACCATAGGGGATCGGGAGATCTCCCG
ATCCGTCGACGTCAGGTGGCACTTTTCGGGGAAATGTGCGCGGAACCCCTATTTGTTTATTTTTCTAAAT
ACATTCAAATATGTATCCGCTCATGAGACAATAACCCTGATAAATGCTTCAATAATATTGAAAAAGGAAG
AGTATGAGTATTCAACATTTCCGTGTCGCCCTTATTCCCTTTTTTGCGGCATTTTGCCTTCCTGTTTTTG
CTCACCCAGAAACGCTGGTGAAAGTAAAAGATGCTGAAGATCAGTTGGGTGCACGAGTGGGTTACATCGA
ACTGGATCTCAACAGCGGTAAGATCCTTGAGAGTTTTCGCCCCGAAGAACGTTTTCCAATGATGAGCACT
TTTAAAGTTCTGCTATGTGGCGCGGTATTATCCCGTATTGACGCCGGGCAAGAGCAACTCGGTCGCCGCA
TACACTATTCTCAGAATGACTTGGTTGAGTACTCACCAGTCACAGAAAAGCATCTTACGGATGGCATGAC
AGTAAGAGAATTATGCAGTGCTGCCATAACCATGAGTGATAACACTGCGGCCAACTTACTTCTGACAACG
ATCGGAGGACCGAAGGAGCTAACCGCTTTTTTGCACAACATGGGGGATCATGTAACTCGCCTTGATCGTT
GGGAACCGGAGCTGAATGAAGCCATACCAAACGACGAGCGTGACACCACGATGCCTGTAGCAATGGCAAC
AACGTTGCGCAAACTATTAACTGGCGAACTACTTACTCTAGCTTCCCGGCAACAATTAATAGACTGGATG
GAGGCGGATAAAGTTGCAGGACCACTTCTGCGCTCGGCCCTTCCGGCTGGCTGGTTTATTGCTGATAAAT
CTGGAGCCGGTGAGCGTGGGTCTCGCGGTATCATTGCAGCACTGGGGCCAGATGGTAAGCCCTCCCGTAT
CGTAGTTATCTACACGACGGGGAGTCAGGCAACTATGGATGAACGAAATAGACAGATCGCTGAGATAGGT
GCCTCACTGATTAAGCATTGGTAACTGTCAGACCAAGTTTACTCATATATACTTTAGATTGATTTAAAAC
TTCATTTTTAATTTAAAAGGATCTAGGTGAAGATCCTTTTTGATAATCTCATGACCAAAATCCCTTAACG
TGAGTTTTCGTTCCACTGAGCGTCAGACCCCGTAGAAAAGATCAAAGGATCTTCTTGAGATCCTTTTTTT
CTGCGCGTAATCTGCTGCTTGCAAACAAAAAAACCACCGCTACCAGCGGTGGTTTGTTTGCCGGATCAAG
AGCTACCAACTCTTTTTCCGAAGGTAACTGGCTTCAGCAGAGCGCAGATACCAAATACTGTTCTTCTAGT
GTAGCCGTAGTTAGGCCACCACTTCAAGAACTCTGTAGCACCGCCTACATACCTCGCTCTGCTAATCCTG
TTACCAGTGGCTGCTGCCAGTGGCGATAAGTCGTGTCTTACCGGGTTGGACTCAAGACGATAGTTACCGG
ATAAGGCGCAGCGGTCGGGCTGAACGGGGGGTTCGTGCACACAGCCCAGCTTGGAGCGAACGACCTACAC
CGAACTGAGATACCTACAGCGTGAGCTATGAGAAAGCGCCACGCTTCCCGAAGGGAGAAAGGCGGACAGG
TATCCGGTAAGCGGCAGGGTCGGAACAGGAGAGCGCACGAGGGAGCTTCCAGGGGGAAACGCCTGGTATC
TTTATAGTCCTGTCGGGTTTCGCCACCTCTGACTTGAGCGTCGATTTTTGTGATGCTCGTCAGGGGGGCG
GAGCCTATGGAAAAACGCCAGCAACGCGGCCTTTTTACGGTTCCTGGCCTTTTGCTGGCCTTTTGCTCAC
ATGTTCTTTCCTGCGTTATCCCCTGATTCTGTGGATAACCGTATTACCGCCTTTGAGTGAGCTGATACCG
CTCGCCGCAGCCGAACGACCGAGCGCAGCGAGTCAGTGAGCGAGGAAGCGGAAG
