>Addgene plasmid #65783 | pFRT-DestFLAGHA_RNAseH1 | addgene partial sequence | sequence record 116399 | CMV-F 5'-CGCAAATGGGCGGTAGGCGTG-3'
TCTCTGGCTAACTAGAGAACCCACTGCTTACTGGCTTATCGAAATTAATACGACTCACTATAGGGAGACC
CAAGCTGGCTAGCGAGCTCGGATCGATCCATCGATAGTGTGGTGGAATTCTGATCGCCGCCGCCATGGAC
TACAAGGACGACGATGACAAGTACCCTTATGACGTGCCCGATTACGCTTTGAACCAGATATCAACAAGTT
TGTACAAAAAAGCAGGCTCCACCATGGGAACCAATTCAGTCGACATGAGCTGGCTTCTGTTCCTGGCCCA
CAGAGTCGCCTTGGCCGCCTTGCCCTGCCGCCGCGGCTCTCGCGGGTTCGGGATGTTCTATGCCGTGAGG
AGGGGCCGCAAGACCGGGGTCTTTCTGACCTGGAATGAGTGCAGAGCACAGGTGGACCGGTTTCCTGCTG
CCAGATTTAAGAAGTTTGCCACAGAGGATGAGGCCTGGGCCTTTGTCAGGAAATCTGCAAGCCCGGAAGT
TTCAGAAGGGCATGAAAATCAACATGGACAAGAATCGGAGGCGAAAGCCAGCAAGCGACTCCGTGAGCCA
CTGGATGGAGATGGACATGAAAGCGCAGAGCCGTATGCAAAGCACATGAAGCCGAGCGTGGAGCCGGCGC
CTCCAGTTAGCAGAGACACGTTTTCCTACATGGGAGACTTCGTCGTCGTCTACACTGATGGCTGCTGCTC
CAGTAATGGGCGTAGAAGGCCGCGAGCAGGAATCGGCGTTTACTGGGGGCCGGGCCATCCTTTAAATGTA
GGCATTAGACTTCCTGGGCGGCAGACAAACCAAAGAGCGGAAATTCATGCAGCCTGCAAAGCCATTGAAC
AAGCAAAGACTCAAAACATCAATAAACTGGTTCTGTATACA
