>Addgene plasmid #65783 | pFRT-DestFLAGHA_RNAseH1 | addgene partial sequence | sequence record 116400 | BGH-rev 5'-TAGAAGGCACAGTCGAGG-3'
CGAGCGTAGAATCGAGACCGAGGAGAGGGTTAGGGATAGGCTTACCTTCGAACCGCGGGCCCTCTAGACT
TGAGCGGCCGCCACTGTGCTGGATATCAACCACTTTGTACAAGAAAGCTGGGTCTAGATATCTCGAGTGC
GGCCGCTCAGTCTTCCGATTGTTTAGCTCCTTCTCTGGCTAATCTGTCAGCTTCTTCATTGCCTATAAAT
CCCGAATGACCAGGAACATGCATCCACTGAATGTCCATCCCCTGGGTAAGCCTCTCCAGTGCCACAAAGT
CCTCTTTGTTGATCACCTCTTTCCCTGCACTTGTCTTCCACCCATTTTTCTTCCAACCTTGAACCCAGTT
AGTTATACCATTTATCGTAAACATACTGTCTGTATACAGAACCAGTTTATTGATGTTTTGAGTCTTTGCT
TGTTCAATGGCTTTGCAGGCTGCATGAATTTCCGCTCTTTGGTTTGTCTGCCGCCCAGGAAGTCTAATGC
CTACATTTAAAGGATGGCCCGGCCCCCAGTAAACGCCGATTCCTGCTCGCGGCCTTCTACGCCCATTACT
GGAGCAGCAGCCATCAGTGTAGACGACGACGAAGTCTCCCATGTAGGAAAACGTGTCTCTGCTAACTGGA
GGCGCCGGCTCCACGCTCGGCTTCATGTGCTTTGCATACGGCTCTGCGCTTTCATGTCCATCTCCATCCA
GTGGCTCACGGAGTCGCTTGCTGGCTTTCGCCTCCGATTCTTGTCCATGTTGATTTTCATGCCCTTCTGA
AACTTCCGGGCTT
